Addgene plasmid #75651: SRC gRNA (BRDN0001146185)
Purpose: 3rd generation lentiviral gRNA plasmid targeting human SRC
Depositing lab: John Doench & David Root. Depositing organization: Broad Institute. Publication: Optimized sgRNA design to maximize activity and minimize off-target effects of CRISPR-Cas9. Doench JG, Fusi N, Sullender M, Hegde M, Vaimberg EW, Donovan KF, Smith I, Tothova Z, Wilen C, Orchard R, Virgin HW, Listgarten J, Root DE. Nat Biotechnol. 2016 Jan 18. doi: 10.1038/nbt.3437. PubMed 26780180.
Backbone
  Vector backbone: lentiGuide-Puro
  Backbone manufacturer: Zhang Lab (Addgene plasmid # 52963)
  Vector type: Mammalian Expression, Lentiviral, CRISPR
  Selectable markers: Puromycin
Growth in bacteria
  Bacterial resistance: Ampicillin, 100 μg/mL
  Growth temperature: 37°C
  Growth strain: DH5alpha
  Copy number: High Copy
Gene/Insert
  Gene/Insert name: SRC (alt names: SRC; NM_005417.4)
  gRNA/shRNA sequence: TCAATGCAGAGAACCCGAGA
  Species: H. sapiens (human)
  Entrez Gene: SRC (a.k.a. ASV, SRC1, THC6, c-SRC, p60-Src)
  Promoter: hU6
  Cloning method: Unknown
  Sequencing primers: 5′ U6-F; 3′ pS2-R
Terms and licenses: Academic/Nonprofit Terms; Industry Terms: Not Available to Industry
Depositor comments: The gRNA was designed to target the following Genbank reference sequence(s): NM_005417.4,NM_198291.2. Note that this plasmid does NOT contain Cas9. It should be used in conjunction with lentiCas9-Blast (Addgene #52962) or otherwise with cell lines already expressing Cas9. Browse the full kinome gRNA library at http://www.addgene.org/pooled-library/broadgpp-human-kinome/ or visit http://www.broadinstitute.org/rnai/public/ for detailed protocols and information.
How to cite: SRC gRNA (BRDN0001146185) was a gift from John Doench & David Root (Addgene plasmid # 75651 ; http://n2t.net/addgene:75651 ; RRID:Addgene_75651)
