[The description below was written by a language model from this plasmid's Addgene catalogue record and pLannotate feature annotations shown in this document.]
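Description:
SRC gRNA (BRDN0001146185) is a third-generation lentiviral CRISPR guide plasmid built on the lentiGuide-Puro backbone and designed to target human SRC, the proto-oncogene tyrosine kinase. The annotated sequence is about 8.3 kb. In bacteria it is maintained as a high-copy plasmid through a ColE1/pUC-type origin and selected with ampicillin via the β-lactamase gene. An f1 origin, an SV40 origin and poly(A) signal, and remnants of lac and T7/T3 cloning elements are also present in the backbone.

The viral genome is transcribed in packaging cells from an RSV promoter fused to a truncated HIV-1 5' LTR, which makes expression Tat-independent. It is followed by the Ψ packaging signal, a gag fragment, the RRE for Rev-dependent nuclear export, and a cPPT/CTS. It ends in a ΔU3 self-inactivating 3' LTR, so the integrated provirus lacks LTR promoter activity. Two expression units sit between the LTRs. A human U6 RNA polymerase III promoter drives the SRC-specific spacer joined to the Streptococcus pyogenes Cas9 guide RNA scaffold. Downstream, the EF-1α core promoter with its intron A drives puromycin N-acetyltransferase for selection of transduced mammalian cells, with a WPRE to enhance transcript expression.

The plasmid does not encode Cas9, so it is meant to be used with a separate Cas9 lentivector or in cells that already express Cas9. The guide was designed against two SRC reference transcripts and belongs to a human kinome gRNA collection, making it suited to SRC knockout in individual or library-style experiments.
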