Features (pLannotate 1.2.2; 29 found; start..end, strand, type, name):
     14..80      +  CDS            small t antigen (fragment): SV40 (simian virus 40) small t antigen
    106..317     +  promoter       EF-1α core promoter: core promoter for human elongation factor EF-1α
    318..1256    +  intron         EF-1α intron A: intron upstream of the start codon of human EF-1α
   1278..1877    +  CDS            PuroR (fragment): puromycin N-acetyltransferase; pac from Streptomyces; confers resistance to puromycin
   1893..2481    +  misc_feature   WPRE: woodchuck hepatitis virus posttranscriptional regulatory element
   2532..2551    +  misc_feature   cPPT/CTS (fragment): central polypurine tract and central termination sequence of HIV-1
   2553..2786    +  LTR            3' LTR (ΔU3): self-inactivating 3' long terminal repeat (LTR) from HIV-1
   2864..2985    +  polyA_signal   SV40 poly(A) signal: SV40 polyadenylation signal
   3025..3160    +  rep_origin     SV40 ori: SV40 origin of replication
   3181..3199    -  promoter       T7 promoter: promoter for bacteriophage T7 RNA polymerase
   3207..3362    +  CDS            lacZα (fragment): LacZα fragment of β-galactosidase; lacZ fragment
   3367..3795    +  rep_origin     f1 ori (sequence partly withheld): f1 bacteriophage origin of replication; arrow indicates direction of (+) strand synthesis
   3848..3952    +  promoter       AmpR promoter: bla
   3953..4813    +  CDS            AmpR: β-lactamase; bla; confers resistance to ampicillin, carbenicillin, and related antibiotics
   4984..5572    +  rep_origin     ori: high-copy-number ColE1/pMB1/pBR322/pUC origin of replication
   5755..5847    +  CDS            lacI (fragment): lac repressor; lacI; The lac repressor binds to the lac operator to inhibit transcription in E. coli. This inhibition can be relieved by adding lactose or isopropyl-β-D-thiogalactopyranoside (IPTG).
   5860..5881    +  protein_bind   CAP binding site: CAP binding activates transcription in the presence of cAMP. E. coli catabolite activator protein
   5896..5926    +  promoter       lac promoter: promoter for the E. coli lac operon
   5934..5950    +  protein_bind   lac operator: The lac repressor binds to the lac operator to inhibit transcription in E. coli. This inhibition can be relieved by adding lactose or isopropyl-β-D-thiogalactopyranoside (IPTG). lac repressor encoded by lacI
   5995..6013    +  promoter       T3 promoter: promoter for bacteriophage T3 RNA polymerase
   6041..6267    +  promoter       RSV promoter: Rous sarcoma virus enhancer/promoter
   6268..6448    +  LTR            5' LTR (truncated): truncated 5' long terminal repeat (LTR) from HIV-1
   6495..6620    +  misc_feature   HIV-1 Ψ: packaging signal of human immunodeficiency virus type 1
   6604..6967    +  CDS            HIV-1 gag (fragment): gag protein from human immunodeficiency virus 1; gag
   7113..7346    +  misc_feature   RRE: The Rev response element (RRE) of HIV-1 allows for Rev-dependent mRNA export from the nucleus to the cytoplasm.
   7723..7749    +  CDS            Rev (fragment): human immunodeficiency virus 1 (HIV-1) Rev protein; rev; enhances nuclear export of unspliced and incompletely spliced viral mRNAs
   7753..7993    +  promoter       U6 promoter: RNA polymerase III promoter for human U6 snRNA
   8023..8098    +  misc_RNA       gRNA scaffold: guide RNA scaffold for the Streptococcus pyogenes CRISPR/Cas9 system
   8154..8271    +  misc_feature   cPPT/CTS: central polypurine tract and central termination sequence of HIV-1
>Addgene plasmid #75651 | SRC gRNA (BRDN0001146185) | addgene full sequence | sequence record 184296 | Addgene Assembled Sequence
CCCGGGTGCAAAGATGGATAAAGTTTTAAACAGAGAGGAATCTTTGCAGCTAATGGACCTTCTAGGTCTT
GAAAGGAGTGGGAATTGGCTCCGGTGCCCGTCAGTGGGCAGAGCGCACATCGCCCACAGTCCCCGAGAAG
TTGGGGGGAGGGGTCGGCAATTGATCCGGTGCCTAGAGAAGGTGGCGCGGGGTAAACTGGGAAAGTGATG
TCGTGTACTGGCTCCGCCTTTTTCCCGAGGGTGGGGGAGAACCGTATATAAGTGCAGTAGTCGCCGTGAA
CGTTCTTTTTCGCAACGGGTTTGCCGCCAGAACACAGGTAAGTGCCGTGTGTGGTTCCCGCGGGCCTGGC
CTCTTTACGGGTTATGGCCCTTGCGTGCCTTGAATTACTTCCACCTGGCTGCAGTACGTGATTCTTGATC
CCGAGCTTCGGGTTGGAAGTGGGTGGGAGAGTTCGAGGCCTTGCGCTTAAGGAGCCCCTTCGCCTCGTGC
TTGAGTTGAGGCCTGGCCTGGGCGCTGGGGCCGCCGCGTGCGAATCTGGTGGCACCTTCGCGCCTGTCTC
GCTGCTTTCGATAAGTCTCTAGCCATTTAAAATTTTTGATGACCTGCTGCGACGCTTTTTTTCTGGCAAG
ATAGTCTTGTAAATGCGGGCCAAGATCTGCACACTGGTATTTCGGTTTTTGGGGCCGCGGGCGGCGACGG
GGCCCGTGCGTCCCAGCGCACATGTTCGGCGAGGCGGGGCCTGCGAGCGCGGCCACCGAGAATCGGACGG
GGGTAGTCTCAAGCTGGCCGGCCTGCTCTGGTGCCTGGCCTCGCGCCGCCGTGTATCGCCCCGCCCTGGG
CGGCAAGGCTGGCCCGGTCGGCACCAGTTGCGTGAGCGGAAAGATGGCCGCTTCCCGGCCCTGCTGCAGG
GAGCTCAAAATGGAGGACGCGGCGCTCGGGAGAGCGGGCGGGTGAGTCACCCACACAAAGGAAAAGGGCC
TTTCCGTCCTCAGCCGTCGCTTCATGTGACTCCACGGAGTACCGGGCGCCGTCCAGGCACCTCGATTAGT
TCTCGAGCTTTTGGAGTACGTCGTCTTTAGGTTGGGGGGAGGGGTTTTATGCGATGGAGTTTCCCCACAC
TGAGTGGGTGGAGACTGAAGTTAGGCCAGCTTGGCACTTGATGTAATTCTCCTTGGAATTTGCCCTTTTT
GAGTTTGGATCTTGGTTCATTCTCAAGCCTCAGACAGTGGTTCAAAGTTTTTTTCTTCCATTTCAGGTGT
CGTGACGTACGGCCACCATGACCGAGTACAAGCCCACGGTGCGCCTCGCCACCCGCGACGACGTCCCCAG
GGCCGTACGCACCCTCGCCGCCGCGTTCGCCGACTACCCCGCCACGCGCCACACCGTCGATCCGGACCGC
CACATCGAGCGGGTCACCGAGCTGCAAGAACTCTTCCTCACGCGCGTCGGGCTCGACATCGGCAAGGTGT
GGGTCGCGGACGACGGCGCCGCCGTGGCGGTCTGGACCACGCCGGAGAGCGTCGAAGCGGGGGCGGTGTT
CGCCGAGATCGGCCCGCGCATGGCCGAGTTGAGCGGTTCCCGGCTGGCCGCGCAGCAACAGATGGAAGGC
CTCCTGGCGCCGCACCGGCCCAAGGAGCCCGCGTGGTTCCTGGCCACCGTCGGAGTCTCGCCCGACCACC
AGGGCAAGGGTCTGGGCAGCGCCGTCGTGCTCCCCGGAGTGGAGGCGGCCGAGCGCGCCGGGGTGCCCGC
CTTCCTGGAGACCTCCGCGCCCCGCAACCTCCCCTTCTACGAGCGGCTCGGCTTCACCGTCACCGCCGAC
GTCGAGGTGCCCGAAGGACCGCGCACCTGGTGCATGACCCGCAAGCCCGGTGCCTGAACGCGTTAAGTCG
ACAATCAACCTCTGGATTACAAAATTTGTGAAAGATTGACTGGTATTCTTAACTATGTTGCTCCTTTTAC
GCTATGTGGATACGCTGCTTTAATGCCTTTGTATCATGCTATTGCTTCCCGTATGGCTTTCATTTTCTCC
TCCTTGTATAAATCCTGGTTGCTGTCTCTTTATGAGGAGTTGTGGCCCGTTGTCAGGCAACGTGGCGTGG
TGTGCACTGTGTTTGCTGACGCAACCCCCACTGGTTGGGGCATTGCCACCACCTGTCAGCTCCTTTCCGG
GACTTTCGCTTTCCCCCTCCCTATTGCCACGGCGGAACTCATCGCCGCCTGCCTTGCCCGCTGCTGGACA
GGGGCTCGGCTGTTGGGCACTGACAATTCCGTGGTGTTGTCGGGGAAATCATCGTCCTTTCCTTGGCTGC
TCGCCTGTGTTGCCACCTGGATTCTGCGCGGGACGTCCTTCTGCTACGTCCCTTCGGCCCTCAATCCAGC
GGACCTTCCTTCCCGCGGCCTGCTGCCGGCTCTGCGGCCTCTTCCGCGTCTTCGCCTTCGCCCTCAGACG
AGTCGGATCTCCCTTTGGGCCGCCTCCCCGCGTCGACTTTAAGACCAATGACTTACAAGGCAGCTGTAGA
TCTTAGCCACTTTTTAAAAGAAAAGGGGGGACTGGAAGGGCTAATTCACTCCCAACGAAGACAAGATCTG
CTTTTTGCTTGTACTGGGTCTCTCTGGTTAGACCAGATCTGAGCCTGGGAGCTCTCTGGCTAACTAGGGA
ACCCACTGCTTAAGCCTCAATAAAGCTTGCCTTGAGTGCTTCAAGTAGTGTGTGCCCGTCTGTTGTGTGA
CTCTGGTAACTAGAGATCCCTCAGACCCTTTTAGTCAGTGTGGAAAATCTCTAGCAGTACGTATAGTAGT
TCATGTCATCTTATTATTCAGTATTTATAACTTGCAAAGAAATGAATATCAGAGAGTGAGAGGAACTTGT
TTATTGCAGCTTATAATGGTTACAAATAAAGCAATAGCATCACAAATTTCACAAATAAAGCATTTTTTTC
ACTGCATTCTAGTTGTGGTTTGTCCAAACTCATCAATGTATCTTATCATGTCTGGCTCTAGCTATCCCGC
CCCTAACTCCGCCCATCCCGCCCCTAACTCCGCCCAGTTCCGCCCATTCTCCGCCCCATGGCTGACTAAT
TTTTTTTATTTATGCAGAGGCCGAGGCCGCCTCGGCCTCTGAGCTATTCCAGAAGTAGTGAGGAGGCTTT
TTTGGAGGCCTAGGGACGTACCCAATTCGCCCTATAGTGAGTCGTATTACGCGCGCTCACTGGCCGTCGT
TTTACAACGTCGTGACTGGGAAAACCCTGGCGTTACCCAACTTAATCGCCTTGCAGCACATCCCCCTTTC
GCCAGCTGGCGTAATAGCGAAGAGGCCCGCACCGATCGCCCTTCCCAACAGTTGCGCAGCCTGAATGGCG
AATGGG
[124 nt withheld, positions 3367-3490]
C
[91 nt withheld, positions 3492-3582]
A
[49 nt withheld, positions 3584-3632]
CCTTTGACGTTGGAGTCCACGTTCTTT
[37 nt withheld, positions 3660-3696]
ACCCTATCTCGGTCTATTCTTTTGATTTATAAGGGATTTTGCCGATTTCGGCCTATTGGTTAAAAAATGA
GCTGATTTAACAAAAATTTAACGCGAATTTTAACAAAATATTAACGCTTACAATTTAGGTGGCACTTTTC
GGGGAAATGTGCGCGGAACCCCTATTTGTTTATTTTTCTAAATACATTCAAATATGTATCCGCTCATGAG
ACAATAACCCTGATAAATGCTTCAATAATATTGAAAAAGGAAGAGTATGAGTATTCAACATTTCCGTGTC
GCCCTTATTCCCTTTTTTGCGGCATTTTGCCTTCCTGTTTTTGCTCACCCAGAAACGCTGGTGAAAGTAA
AAGATGCTGAAGATCAGTTGGGTGCACGAGTGGGTTACATCGAACTGGATCTCAACAGCGGTAAGATCCT
TGAGAGTTTTCGCCCCGAAGAACGTTTTCCAATGATGAGCACTTTTAAAGTTCTGCTATGTGGCGCGGTA
TTATCCCGTATTGACGCCGGGCAAGAGCAACTCGGTCGCCGCATACACTATTCTCAGAATGACTTGGTTG
AGTACTCACCAGTCACAGAAAAGCATCTTACGGATGGCATGACAGTAAGAGAATTATGCAGTGCTGCCAT
AACCATGAGTGATAACACTGCGGCCAACTTACTTCTGACAACGATCGGAGGACCGAAGGAGCTAACCGCT
TTTTTGCACAACATGGGGGATCATGTAACTCGCCTTGATCGTTGGGAACCGGAGCTGAATGAAGCCATAC
CAAACGACGAGCGTGACACCACGATGCCTGTAGCAATGGCAACAACGTTGCGCAAACTATTAACTGGCGA
ACTACTTACTCTAGCTTCCCGGCAACAATTAATAGACTGGATGGAGGCGGATAAAGTTGCAGGACCACTT
CTGCGCTCGGCCCTTCCGGCTGGCTGGTTTATTGCTGATAAATCTGGAGCCGGTGAGCGTGGGTCTCGCG
GTATCATTGCAGCACTGGGGCCAGATGGTAAGCCCTCCCGTATCGTAGTTATCTACACGACGGGGAGTCA
GGCAACTATGGATGAACGAAATAGACAGATCGCTGAGATAGGTGCCTCACTGATTAAGCATTGGTAACTG
TCAGACCAAGTTTACTCATATATACTTTAGATTGATTTAAAACTTCATTTTTAATTTAAAAGGATCTAGG
TGAAGATCCTTTTTGATAATCTCATGACCAAAATCCCTTAACGTGAGTTTTCGTTCCACTGAGCGTCAGA
CCCCGTAGAAAAGATCAAAGGATCTTCTTGAGATCCTTTTTTTCTGCGCGTAATCTGCTGCTTGCAAACA
AAAAAACCACCGCTACCAGCGGTGGTTTGTTTGCCGGATCAAGAGCTACCAACTCTTTTTCCGAAGGTAA
CTGGCTTCAGCAGAGCGCAGATACCAAATACTGTTCTTCTAGTGTAGCCGTAGTTAGGCCACCACTTCAA
GAACTCTGTAGCACCGCCTACATACCTCGCTCTGCTAATCCTGTTACCAGTGGCTGCTGCCAGTGGCGAT
AAGTCGTGTCTTACCGGGTTGGACTCAAGACGATAGTTACCGGATAAGGCGCAGCGGTCGGGCTGAACGG
GGGGTTCGTGCACACAGCCCAGCTTGGAGCGAACGACCTACACCGAACTGAGATACCTACAGCGTGAGCT
ATGAGAAAGCGCCACGCTTCCCGAAGGGAGAAAGGCGGACAGGTATCCGGTAAGCGGCAGGGTCGGAACA
GGAGAGCGCACGAGGGAGCTTCCAGGGGGAAACGCCTGGTATCTTTATAGTCCTGTCGGGTTTCGCCACC
TCTGACTTGAGCGTCGATTTTTGTGATGCTCGTCAGGGGGGCGGAGCCTATGGAAAAACGCCAGCAACGC
GGCCTTTTTACGGTTCCTGGCCTTTTGCTGGCCTTTTGCTCACATGTTCTTTCCTGCGTTATCCCCTGAT
TCTGTGGATAACCGTATTACCGCCTTTGAGTGAGCTGATACCGCTCGCCGCAGCCGAACGACCGAGCGCA
GCGAGTCAGTGAGCGAGGAAGCGGAAGAGCGCCCAATACGCAAACCGCCTCTCCCCGCGCGTTGGCCGAT
TCATTAATGCAGCTGGCACGACAGGTTTCCCGACTGGAAAGCGGGCAGTGAGCGCAACGCAATTAATGTG
AGTTAGCTCACTCATTAGGCACCCCAGGCTTTACACTTTATGCTTCCGGCTCGTATGTTGTGTGGAATTG
TGAGCGGATAACAATTTCACACAGGAAACAGCTATGACCATGATTACGCCAAGCGCGCAATTAACCCTCA
CTAAAGGGAACAAAAGCTGGAGCTGCAAGCTTAATGTAGTCTTATGCAATACTCTTGTAGTCTTGCAACA
TGGTAACGATGAGTTAGCAACATGCCTTACAAGGAGAGAAAAAGCACCGTGCATGCCGATTGGTGGAAGT
AAGGTGGTACGATCGTGCCTTATTAGGAAGGCAACAGACGGGTCTGACATGGATTGGACGAACCACTGAA
TTGCCGCATTGCAGAGATATTGTATTTAAGTGCCTAGCTCGATACATAAACGGGTCTCTCTGGTTAGACC
AGATCTGAGCCTGGGAGCTCTCTGGCTAACTAGGGAACCCACTGCTTAAGCCTCAATAAAGCTTGCCTTG
AGTGCTTCAAGTAGTGTGTGCCCGTCTGTTGTGTGACTCTGGTAACTAGAGATCCCTCAGACCCTTTTAG
TCAGTGTGGAAAATCTCTAGCAGTGGCGCCCGAACAGGGACTTGAAAGCGAAAGGGAAACCAGAGGAGCT
CTCTCGACGCAGGACTCGGCTTGCTGAAGCGCGCACGGCAAGAGGCGAGGGGCGGCGACTGGTGAGTACG
CCAAAAATTTTGACTAGCGGAGGCTAGAAGGAGAGAGATGGGTGCGAGAGCGTCAGTATTAAGCGGGGGA
GAATTAGATCGCGATGGGAAAAAATTCGGTTAAGGCCAGGGGGAAAGAAAAAATATAAATTAAAACATAT
AGTATGGGCAAGCAGGGAGCTAGAACGATTCGCAGTTAATCCTGGCCTGTTAGAAACATCAGAAGGCTGT
AGACAAATACTGGGACAGCTACAACCATCCCTTCAGACAGGATCAGAAGAACTTAGATCATTATATAATA
CAGTAGCAACCCTCTATTGTGTGCATCAAAGGATAGAGATAAAAGACACCAAGGAAGCTTTAGACAAGAT
AGAGGAAGAGCAAAACAAAAGTAAGACCACCGCACAGCAAGCGGCCGCTGATCTTCAGACCTGGAGGAGG
AGATATGAGGGACAATTGGAGAAGTGAATTATATAAATATAAAGTAGTAAAAATTGAACCATTAGGAGTA
GCACCCACCAAGGCAAAGAGAAGAGTGGTGCAGAGAGAAAAAAGAGCAGTGGGAATAGGAGCTTTGTTCC
TTGGGTTCTTGGGAGCAGCAGGAAGCACTATGGGCGCAGCGTCAATGACGCTGACGGTACAGGCCAGACA
ATTATTGTCTGGTATAGTGCAGCAGCAGAACAATTTGCTGAGGGCTATTGAGGCGCAACAGCATCTGTTG
CAACTCACAGTCTGGGGCATCAAGCAGCTCCAGGCAAGAATCCTGGCTGTGGAAAGATACCTAAAGGATC
AACAGCTCCTGGGGATTTGGGGTTGCTCTGGAAAACTCATTTGCACCACTGCTGTGCCTTGGAATGCTAG
TTGGAGTAATAAATCTCTGGAACAGATTTGGAATCACACGACCTGGATGGAGTGGGACAGAGAAATTAAC
AATTACACAAGCTTAATACACTCCTTAATTGAAGAATCGCAAAACCAGCAAGAAAAGAATGAACAAGAAT
TATTGGAATTAGATAAATGGGCAAGTTTGTGGAATTGGTTTAACATAACAAATTGGCTGTGGTATATAAA
ATTATTCATAATGATAGTAGGAGGCTTGGTAGGTTTAAGAATAGTTTTTGCTGTACTTTCTATAGTGAAT
AGAGTTAGGCAGGGATATTCACCATTATCGTTTCAGACCCACCTCCCAACCCCGAGGGGACCCAGAGAGG
GCCTATTTCCCATGATTCCTTCATATTTGCATATACGATACAAGGCTGTTAGAGAGATAATTAGAATTAA
TTTGACTGTAAACACAAAGATATTAGTACAAAATACGTGACGTAGAAAGTAATAATTTCTTGGGTAGTTT
GCAGTTTTAAAATTATGTTTTAAAATGGACTATCATATGCTTACCGTAACTTGAAAGTATTTCGATTTCT
TGGCTTTATATATCTTGTGGAAAGGACGAAACACCGTCAATGCAGAGAACCCGAGAGTTTTAGAGCTAGA
AATAGCAAGTTAAAATAAGGCTAGTCCGTTATCAACTTGAAAAAGTGGCACCGAGTCGGTGCTTTTTTAA
GCTTGGCGTAACTAGATCTTGAGACAAATGGCAGTATTCATCCACAATTTTAAAAGAAAAGGGGGGATTG
GGGGGTACAGTGCAGGGGAAAGAATAGTAGACATAATAGCAACAGACATACAAACTAAAGAATTACAAAA
ACAAATTACAAAAATTCAAAATTTTCGGGTTTATTACAGGGACAGCAGAGATCCACTTTGGCGCCGGCTC
GAGGGGG
