>Addgene plasmid #75651 | SRC gRNA (BRDN0001146185) | depositor partial sequence | sequence record 143111 | Target Sequence
TCAATGCAGAGAACCCGAGA
