>Addgene plasmid #75651 | SRC gRNA (BRDN0001146185) | addgene partial sequence | sequence record 184295 | hU6-F
AGAAAGTAATAATTTCTTGGGTAGTTTGCAGTTTTAAAATTATGTTTTAAAATGGACTATCATATGCTTA
CCGTAACTTGAAAGTATTTCGATTTCTTGGCTTTATATATCTTGTGGAAAGGACGAAACACCGTCAATGC
AGAGAACCCGAGAGTTTTAGAGCTAGAAATAGCAAGTTAAAATAAGGCTAGTCCGTTATCAACTTGAAAA
AGTGGCACCGAGTCGGTGCTTTTTTAAGCTTGGCGTAACTAGATCTTGAGACAAATGGCAGTATTCATCC
ACAATTTTAAAAGAAAAGGGGGGATTGGGGGGTACAGTGCAGGGGAAAGAATAGTAGACATAATAGCAAC
AGACATACAAACTAAAGAATTACAAAAACAAATTACAAAAATTCAAAATTTTCGGGTTTATTACAGGGAC
AGCAGAGATCCACTTTGGCGCCGGCTCGAGGGGGCCCGGGTGCAAAGATGGATAAAGTTTTAAACAGAGA
GGAATCTTTGCAGCTAATGGACCTTCTAGGTCTTGAAAGGAGTGGGAATTGGCTCCGGTGCCCGTCAGTG
GGCAGAGCGC
